Addgene plasmid #166855: pCu-His6-Atg13[571–700] K683E, H685E, K686E-Ss(424)
Purpose: Expresses 6xHis tagged ATG13 [571–700] fragment mutated in K683E, H685E, K686E with 14 scramble amino acid sequence DIKLIDTVDLESCN under a Cu promoter in yeast
Depositing lab: Daniel Klionsky. Depositing organization: University of Michigan. Publication: The carboxy terminus of yeast Atg13 binds phospholipid membrane via motifs that overlap with the Vac8-interacting domain. Gatica D, Damasio A, Pascual C, Klionsky DJ, Ragusa MJ, Popelka H. Autophagy. 2020 Jun;16(6):1007-1020. doi: 10.1080/15548627.2019.1648117. Epub 2019 Aug 2. PubMed 31352862.
Backbone
  Vector backbone: pRS424
  Vector type: Yeast Expression
  Selectable markers: TRP1
Growth in bacteria
  Bacterial resistance: Ampicillin, 100 μg/mL
  Growth temperature: 37°C
  Growth strain: DH5alpha
  Copy number: Unknown
Gene/Insert
  Gene/Insert name: Atg13[571–700]
  Species: S. cerevisiae (budding yeast)
  Mutation: K683E, H685E, K686E
  Entrez Gene: ATG13 (a.k.a. YPR185W, APG13)
  Promoter: pCu
  Tag / fusion protein: 6xHis (N terminal on insert)
  Cloning method: Ligation Independent Cloning
  Sequencing primers: 5′ M13F; 3′ M13R
Terms and licenses: Academic/Nonprofit Terms; Industry Terms: Not Available to Industry
How to cite: pCu-His6-Atg13[571–700] K683E, H685E, K686E-Ss(424) was a gift from Daniel Klionsky (Addgene plasmid # 166855 ; http://n2t.net/addgene:166855 ; RRID:Addgene_166855)
