[The description below was written by a language model from this plasmid's Addgene catalogue record and pLannotate feature annotations shown in this document.]
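Description:
pCu-His6-Atg13[571–700] K683E, H685E, K686E-Ss(424) is a yeast expression plasmid of about 6.5 kb built on the pRS424 E. coli–yeast shuttle backbone. In bacteria it replicates from a high-copy ColE1/pUC-type origin and is selected through the AmpR β-lactamase gene. In Saccharomyces cerevisiae it is maintained episomally by the 2μ origin, and the TRP1 marker with its own promoter complements tryptophan auxotrophy. The backbone also carries an f1 phage origin and pBluescript-derived remnants flanking the cloning region: lac promoter/operator, a lacZα fragment, and T3 and T7 promoters. These play no role in yeast expression.

The expression cassette consists of the copper-responsive CUP1 metallothionein promoter, a coding sequence for a C-terminal fragment of the autophagy regulator Atg13 (residues 571–700), and the CYC1 transcription terminator. According to the record, the fragment has an N-terminal 6xHis tag and three charge-reversing substitutions (K683E, H685E, K686E). It is also followed by a 14-residue scrambled amino acid sequence, which the "Ss" in the name appears to denote. The automated annotation identifies only the ATG13 fragment and does not separately mark the tag or the scrambled segment.

The associated publication reports that the Atg13 carboxy terminus binds phospholipid membranes through motifs that overlap its Vac8-interacting domain. In that context, the plasmid appears intended as a mutant variant for testing how these basic residues contribute to such interactions when the fragment is expressed in yeast. The record does not describe the specific assays.
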