Features (pLannotate 1.2.2; 21 found; start..end, strand, type, name):
    448..540     +  CDS            lacI (fragment): lac repressor; lacI; The lac repressor binds to the lac operator to inhibit transcription in E. coli. This inhibition can be relieved by adding lactose or isopropyl-β-D-thiogalactopyranoside (IPTG).
    553..574     +  protein_bind   CAP binding site: CAP binding activates transcription in the presence of cAMP. E. coli catabolite activator protein
    589..619     +  promoter       lac promoter: promoter for the E. coli lac operon
    627..643     +  protein_bind   lac operator: The lac repressor binds to the lac operator to inhibit transcription in E. coli. This inhibition can be relieved by adding lactose or isopropyl-β-D-thiogalactopyranoside (IPTG). lac repressor encoded by lacI
    688..706     +  promoter       T3 promoter: promoter for bacteriophage T3 RNA polymerase
    725..959     +  promoter       CUP1 promoter: S. cerevisiae CUP1; inducible metallothionein promoter, regulated by Cu2+
   1001..1387    +  CDS            ATG13 (fragment): ATG13_YEAST - Also known as APG13. Experimental evidence at protein level: Swiss-Prot protein existence level 1. Activates the ATG1 kinase in a nutritional condition dependent manner through the TOR pathway, leading to autophagy. Required for autophosphorylation of ATG1 at 'Thr-226' and its dimerization. May also be involved in the regulation of autophagy through SNF1. Involved in ATG9 and ATG23 cycling through the pre- autophagosomal structure. Also involved in cytoplasm to vacuole transport (Cvt) and more specifically in Cvt vesicle formation. Seems to play a role in the switching machinery
   1394..1426    +  misc_feature   MCS (fragment): pBluescript multiple cloning site
   1427..1674    +  terminator     CYC1 terminator: S. cerevisiae CYC1; transcription terminator for CYC1
   1693..1711    -  promoter       T7 promoter: promoter for bacteriophage T7 RNA polymerase
   1719..1874    +  CDS            lacZα (fragment): LacZα fragment of β-galactosidase; lacZ fragment
   1878..2306    +  rep_origin     f1 ori (sequence partly withheld): f1 bacteriophage origin of replication; arrow indicates direction of (+) strand synthesis
   2334..2385    -  misc_feature   bom (fragment): basis of mobility region from pBR322
   2436..3110    -  CDS            TRP1: phosphoribosylanthranilate isomerase, required for tryptophan biosynthesis; S. cerevisiae TRP1; yeast auxotrophic marker
   3111..3258    -  promoter       TRP1 promoter: S. cerevisiae TRP1
   3397..3446    -  misc_feature   bom (fragment): basis of mobility region from pBR322
   3548..3583    -  CDS            rop (fragment): Rop protein, which maintains plasmids at low copy number; rop
   3651..4993    +  rep_origin     2μ ori: yeast 2μ plasmid origin of replication
   5020..5124    +  promoter       AmpR promoter: bla
   5125..5985    +  CDS            AmpR: β-lactamase; bla; confers resistance to ampicillin, carbenicillin, and related antibiotics
   6156..265     +  rep_origin     ori (across the origin): high-copy-number ColE1/pMB1/pBR322/pUC origin of replication
>Addgene plasmid #166855 | pCu-His6-Atg13[571–700] K683E, H685E, K686E-Ss(424) | addgene full sequence | sequence record 329426 | Addgene NGS Result
GGGTTCGTGCACACAGCCCAGCTTGGAGCGAACGACCTACACCGAACTGAGATACCTACAGCGTGAGCTA
TGAGAAAGCGCCACGCTTCCCGAAGGGAGAAAGGCGGACAGGTATCCGGTAAGCGGCAGGGTCGGAACAG
GAGAGCGCACGAGGGAGCTTCCAGGGGGAAACGCCTGGTATCTTTATAGTCCTGTCGGGTTTCGCCACCT
CTGACTTGAGCGTCGATTTTTGTGATGCTCGTCAGGGGGGCGGAGCCTATGGAAAAACGCCAGCAACGCG
GCCTTTTTACGGTTCCTGGCCTTTTGCTGGCCTTTTGCTCACATGTTCTTTCCTGCGTTATCCCCTGATT
CTGTGGATAACCGTATTACCGCCTTTGAGTGAGCTGATACCGCTCGCCGCAGCCGAACGACCGAGCGCAG
CGAGTCAGTGAGCGAGGAAGCGGAAGAGCGCCCAATACGCAAACCGCCTCTCCCCGCGCGTTGGCCGATT
CATTAATGCAGCTGGCACGACAGGTTTCCCGACTGGAAAGCGGGCAGTGAGCGCAACGCAATTAATGTGA
GTTAGCTCACTCATTAGGCACCCCAGGCTTTACACTTTATGCTTCCGGCTCGTATGTTGTGTGGAATTGT
GAGCGGATAACAATTTCACACAGGAAACAGCTATGACCATGATTACGCCAAGCGCGCAATTAACCCTCAC
TAAAGGGAACAAAAGCTGGAGCTCCTAGTTAGAAAAAGACATTTTTGCTGTCAGTCACTGTCAAGAGATT
CTTTTGCTGGCATTTCTTCTAGAAGCAAAAAGAGCGATGCGTCTTTTCCGCTGAACCGTTCCAGCAAAAA
AGACTACCAACGCAATATGGATTGTCAGAATCATATAAAAGAGAAGCAAATAACTCCTTGTCTTGTATCA
ATTGCATTATAATATCTTCTTGTTAGTGCAATATCATATAGAAGTCATCGACTAGTGGATCCCCTTAAGA
TGCACCATCACCATCATCACTCTACTAGTGCCTTGAATAGTAGAAGGAATTCTTTAGATAAGAGCTCAAA
CAAGCAGGGTATGTCAGGCTTACCTCCTATTTTTGGTGGAGAGAGTACTTCATATCACCACGACAACAAA
ATACAAAAGTACAACCAATTAGGAGTAGAAGAAGATGATGATGACGAGAATGACCGTTTGCTCAACCAAA
TGGGAAACAGTGCTACAAAATTCAAAAGTTCAATATCTCCAAGATCAATTGATAGCATTTCAAGTTCTTT
CATAAAAAGTAGGATACCTATCAGACAACCATACCATTACTCTCAACCAACTACTGCGCCCTTTCAAGCT
CAGGCGGAATTTGAAGAACCTGCAAATAAGTTAATCGATAATGGTAATAGGAGTAATAGTTAGGATATCA
AGCTTATCGATACCGTCGACCTCGAGTCATGTAATTAGTTATGTCACGCTTACATTCACGCCCTCCCCCC
ACATCCACTCTAACCGAAAAGGAAGGAGTTAGACAACCTGAAGTCTAGGTCCCTATTTATTTTTTTATAG
TTATGTTAGTATTAAGAACGTTATTTATATTTCAAATTTTTCTTTTTTTTCTGTACAGACGCGTGTACGC
ATGTAACATTATACTGAAAACCTTGCTTGAGAAGGTTTTGGGACGCTCGAAGGCTTTAATTTGCGGCCGG
TACCCAATTCGCCCTATAGTGAGTCGTATTACGCGCGCTCACTGGCCGTCGTTTTACAACGTCGTGACTG
GGAAAACCCTGGCGTTACCCAACTTAATCGCCTTGCAGCACATCCCCCTTTCGCCAGCTGGCGTAATAGC
GAAGAGGCCCGCACCGATCGCCCTTCCCAACAGTTGCGCAGCCTGAATGGCGAATGG
[124 nt withheld, positions 1878-2001]
C
[91 nt withheld, positions 2003-2093]
A
[49 nt withheld, positions 2095-2143]
CCTTTGACGTTGGAGTCCACGTTCTTT
[37 nt withheld, positions 2171-2207]
ACCCTATCTCGGTCTATTCTTTTGATTTATAAGGGATTTTGCCGATTTCGGCCTATTGGTTAAAAAATGA
GCTGATTTAACAAAAATTTAACGCGAATTTTAACAAAATATTAACGCTTACAATTTCCTGATGCGGTATT
TTCTCCTTACGCATCTGTGCGGTATTTCACACCGCATAGATCGGCAAGTGCACAAACAATACTTAAATAA
ATACTACTCAGTAATAACCTATTTCTTAGCATTTTTGACGAAATTTGCTATTTTGTTAGAGTCTTTTACA
CCATTTGTCTCCACACCTCCGCTTACATCAACACCAATAACGCCATTTAATCTAAGCGCATCACCAACAT
TTTCTGGCGTCAGTCCACCAGCTAACATAAAATGTAAGCTTTCGGGGCTCTCTTGCCTTCCAACCCAGTC
AGAAATCGAGTTCCAATCCAAAAGTTCACCTGTCCCACCTGCTTCTGAATCAAACAAGGGAATAAACGAA
TGAGGTTTCTGTGAAGCTGCACTGAGTAGTATGTTGCAGTCTTTTGGAAATACGAGTCTTTTAATAACTG
GCAAACCGAGGAACTCTTGGTATTCTTGCCACGACTCATCTCCATGCAGTTGGACGATATCAATGCCGTA
ATCATTGACCAGAGCCAAAACATCCTCCTTAGGTTGATTACGAAACACGCCAACCAAGTATTTCGGAGTG
CCTGAACTATTTTTATATGCTTTTACAAGACTTGAAATTTTCCTTGCAATAACCGGGTCAATTGTTCTCT
TTCTATTGGGCACACATATAATACCCAGCAAGTCAGCATCGGAATCTAGAGCACATTCTGCGGCCTCTGT
GCTCTGCAAGCCGCAAACTTTCACCAATGGACCAGAACTACCTGTGAAATTAATAACAGACATACTCCAA
GCTGCCTTTGTGTGCTTAATCACGTATACTCACGTGCTCAATAGTCACCAATGCCCTCCCTCTTGGCCCT
CTCCTTTTCTTTTTTCGACCGAATTAATTCTTAATCGGCAAAAAAAGAAAAGCTCCGGATCAAGATTGTA
CGTAAGGTGACAAGCTATTTTTCAATAAAGAATATCTTCCACTACTGCCATCTGGCGTCATAACTGCAAA
GTACACATATATTACGATGCTGTTCTATTAAATGCTTCCTATATTATATATATAGTAATGTCGTTGATCT
ATGGTGCACTCTCAGTACAATCTGCTCTGATGCCGCATAGTTAAGCCAGCCCCGACACCCGCCAACACCC
GCTGACGCGCCCTGACGGGCTTGTCTGCTCCCGGCATCCGCTTACAGACAAGCTGTGACCGTCTCCGGGA
GCTGCATGTGTCAGAGGTTTTCACCGTCATCACCGAAACGCGCGAGACGAAAGGGCCTCGTGATACGCCT
ATTTTTATAGGTTAATGTCATGATAATAATGGTTTCTTAGTATGATCCAATATCAAAGGAAATGATAGCA
TTGAAGGATGAGACTAATCCAATTGAGGAGTGGCAGCATATAGAACAGCTAAAGGGTAGTGCTGAAGGAA
GCATACGATACCCCGCATGGAATGGGATAATATCACAGGAGGTACTAGACTACCTTTCATCCTACATAAA
TAGACGCATATAAGTACGCATTTAAGCATAAACACGCACTATGCCGTTCTTCTCATGTATATATATATAC
AGGCAACACGCAGATATAGGTGCGACGTGAACAGTGAGCTGTATGTGCGCAGCTCGCGTTGCATTTTCGG
AAGCGCTCGTTTTCGGAAACGCTTTGAAGTTCCTATTCCGAAGTTCCTATTCTCTAGAAAGTATAGGAAC
TTCAGAGCGCTTTTGAAAACCAAAAGCGCTCTGAAGACGCACTTTCAAAAAACCAAAAACGCACCGGACT
GTAACGAGCTACTAAAATATTGCGAATACCGCTTCCACAAACATTGCTCAAAAGTATCTCTTTGCTATAT
ATCTCTGTGCTATATCCCTATATAACCTACCCATCCACCTTTCGCTCCTTGAACTTGCATCTAAACTCGA
CCTCTACATTTTTTATGTTTATCTCTAGTATTACTCTTTAGACAAAAAAATTGTAGTAAGAACTATTCAT
AGAGTGAATCGAAAACAATACGAAAATGTAAACATTTCCTATACGTAGTATATAGAGACAAAATAGAAGA
AACCGTTCATAATTTTCTGACCAATGAAGAATCATCAACGCTATCACTTTCTGTTCACAAAGTATGCGCA
ATCCACATCGGTATAGAATATAATCGGGGATGCCTTTATCTTGAAAAAATGCACCCGCAGCTTCGCTAGT
AATCAGTAAACGCGGGAAGTGGAGTCAGGCTTTTTTTATGGAAGAGAAAATAGACACCAAAGTAGCCTTC
TTCTAACCTTAACGGACCTACAGTGCAAAAAGTTATCAAGAGACTGCATTATAGAGCGCACAAAGGAGAA
AAAAAGTAATCTAAGATGCTTTGTTAGAAAAATAGCGCTCTCGGGATGCATTTTTGTAGAACAAAAAAGA
AGTATAGATTCTTTGTTGGTAAAATAGCGCTCTCGCGTTGCATTTCTGTTCTGTAAAAATGCAGCTCAGA
TTCTTTGTTTGAAAAATTAGCGCTCTCGCGTTGCATTTTTGTTTTACAAAAATGAAGCACAGATTCTTCG
TTGGTAAAATAGCGCTTTCGCGTTGCATTTCTGTTCTGTAAAAATGCAGCTCAGATTCTTTGTTTGAAAA
ATTAGCGCTCTCGCGTTGCATTTTTGTTCTACAAAATGAAGCACAGATGCTTCGTTCAGGTGGCACTTTT
CGGGGAAATGTGCGCGGAACCCCTATTTGTTTATTTTTCTAAATACATTCAAATATGTATCCGCTCATGA
GACAATAACCCTGATAAATGCTTCAATAATATTGAAAAAGGAAGAGTATGAGTATTCAACATTTCCGTGT
CGCCCTTATTCCCTTTTTTGCGGCATTTTGCCTTCCTGTTTTTGCTCACCCAGAAACGCTGGTGAAAGTA
AAAGATGCTGAAGATCAGTTGGGTGCACGAGTGGGTTACATCGAACTGGATCTCAACAGCGGTAAGATCC
TTGAGAGTTTTCGCCCCGAAGAACGTTTTCCAATGATGAGCACTTTTAAAGTTCTGCTATGTGGCGCGGT
ATTATCCCGTATTGACGCCGGGCAAGAGCAACTCGGTCGCCGCATACACTATTCTCAGAATGACTTGGTT
GAGTACTCACCAGTCACAGAAAAGCATCTTACGGATGGCATGACAGTAAGAGAATTATGCAGTGCTGCCA
TAACCATGAGTGATAACACTGCGGCCAACTTACTTCTGACAACGATCGGAGGACCGAAGGAGCTAACCGC
TTTTTTGCACAACATGGGGGATCATGTAACTCGCCTTGATCGTTGGGAACCGGAGCTGAATGAAGCCATA
CCAAACGACGAGCGTGACACCACGATGCCTGTAGCAATGGCAACAACGTTGCGCAAACTATTAACTGGCG
AACTACTTACTCTAGCTTCCCGGCAACAATTAATAGACTGGATGGAGGCGGATAAAGTTGCAGGACCACT
TCTGCGCTCGGCCCTTCCGGCTGGCTGGTTTATTGCTGATAAATCTGGAGCCGGTGAGCGTGGGTCTCGC
GGTATCATTGCAGCACTGGGGCCAGATGGTAAGCCCTCCCGTATCGTAGTTATCTACACGACGGGGAGTC
AGGCAACTATGGATGAACGAAATAGACAGATCGCTGAGATAGGTGCCTCACTGATTAAGCATTGGTAACT
GTCAGACCAAGTTTACTCATATATACTTTAGATTGATTTAAAACTTCATTTTTAATTTAAAAGGATCTAG
GTGAAGATCCTTTTTGATAATCTCATGACCAAAATCCCTTAACGTGAGTTTTCGTTCCACTGAGCGTCAG
ACCCCGTAGAAAAGATCAAAGGATCTTCTTGAGATCCTTTTTTTCTGCGCGTAATCTGCTGCTTGCAAAC
AAAAAAACCACCGCTACCAGCGGTGGTTTGTTTGCCGGATCAAGAGCTACCAACTCTTTTTCCGAAGGTA
ACTGGCTTCAGCAGAGCGCAGATACCAAATACTGTTCTTCTAGTGTAGCCGTAGTTAGGCCACCACTTCA
AGAACTCTGTAGCACCGCCTACATACCTCGCTCTGCTAATCCTGTTACCAGTGGCTGCTGCCAGTGGCGA
TAAGTCGTGTCTTACCGGGTTGGACTCAAGACGATAGTTACCGGATAAGGCGCAGCGGTCGGGCTGAACG
GG
